Addgene plasmid #154487: pEPYC0CM0285
Purpose: Phytobricks Level 0 part
Depositing lab: Nicola Patron. Depositing organization: Earlham Institute. Publication: Rational design of minimal synthetic promoters for plants. Cai YM, Kallam K, Tidd H, Gendarini G, Salzman A, Patron NJ. Nucleic Acids Res. 2020 Aug 28. pii: 5897334. doi: 10.1093/nar/gkaa682. PubMed 32856047.
Backbone
  Vector backbone: pUAP1
  Vector type: Synthetic Biology
Growth in bacteria
  Bacterial resistance: Chloramphenicol, 25 μg/mL
  Growth temperature: 37°C
  Growth strain: NEB Stable
  Copy number: High Copy
Gene/Insert
  Gene/Insert name: 35s(ΔDBP)
  Species: Synthetic
  Cloning method: Restriction Enzyme; 5′ cloning site BpiI (destroyed during cloning); 3′ cloning site BpiI (destroyed during cloning)
Terms and licenses: Academic/Nonprofit Terms; Industry Terms: Not Available to Industry
Depositor comments: Please visit https://www.biorxiv.org/content/10.1101/2020.05.14.095406v1 for bioRxiv preprint.
How to cite: pEPYC0CM0285 was a gift from Nicola Patron (Addgene plasmid # 154487 ; http://n2t.net/addgene:154487 ; RRID:Addgene_154487)
