[The description below was written by a language model from this plasmid's Addgene catalogue record and pLannotate feature annotations shown in this document.]
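Description:
pEPYC0CM0285 is a small (about 2.5 kb) Phytobricks Level 0 part plasmid built in the pUAP1 universal acceptor backbone, a synthetic biology vector used to domesticate standard DNA parts for Golden Gate-style modular assembly of plant expression constructs. It is maintained in E. coli through a high-copy ColE1/pUC-type origin of replication and is selected with chloramphenicol. Resistance comes from a chloramphenicol acetyltransferase (cat) gene driven by its native cat promoter and followed by the lambda t0 terminator. Putative bacterial terminators, including a his operon terminator, flank the part position and probably insulate the insert from read-through transcription in the backbone.

The insert, named 35s(ΔDBP), is listed as synthetic and was cloned using BpiI sites that were destroyed in the process, as is usual when a part is captured into a Level 0 acceptor. Annotation of the sequence identifies a roughly 350 bp region matching the cauliflower mosaic virus 35S promoter, with the minimal 35S core promoter at its 3′ end. The name suggests a 35S variant with some element deleted, but the record does not define what "DBP" refers to or which sequences were altered. No coding sequence, reporter or plant terminator is present, so the plasmid carries a promoter part only, not a functional expression cassette.

The plasmid comes from work on the rational design of minimal synthetic promoters for plants. It is meant to be combined with other standard parts (coding sequences, terminators) in higher-level assemblies, plausibly as a reference or comparison promoter, although the record does not state its specific role.
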