Features (pLannotate 1.2.2; 8 found; start..end, strand, type, name):
    355..452     -  promoter       cat promoter: promoter of the E. coli cat gene encoding chloramphenicol acetyltransferase
    538..581     -  terminator     bacterial terminator: putative bacterial transcription terminator
    663..1008    +  promoter       CaMV 35S promoter: strong constitutive promoter from cauliflower mosaic virus
    960..1006    +  promoter       minimal CaMV 35S promoter: minimal 35S promoter from cauliflower mosaic virus
   1029..1086    +  terminator     his operon terminator: This putative transcriptin terminator from the E. coli his operon has a 2-bp deletion introduced during synthesis. Its efficiency has not been determined.
   1281..1869    -  rep_origin     ori: high-copy-number ColE1/pMB1/pBR322/pUC origin of replication
   2052..2146    -  terminator     lambda t0 terminator: transcription terminator from phage lambda
   2170..354     -  CDS            cat (across the origin): CAT_ECOLX - Experimental evidence at protein level: Swiss-Prot protein existence level 1. This enzyme is an effector of chloramphenicol resistance in bacteria. From Escherichia coli. This protein is used as a marker in many commonly used cloning vectors, such as pACYC184.
>Addgene plasmid #154487 | pEPYC0CM0285 | depositor full sequence | sequence record 299296 | pEPYC0CM0285 sequence 2472 bps
GTGTAGAAACTGCCGGAAATCGTCGTGGTATTCACTCCAGAGCGATGAAAACGTTTCAGTTTGCTCATGG
AAAACGGTGTAACAAGGGTGAACACTATCCCATATCACCAGCTCACCGTCTTTCATTGCCATACGAAATT
CCGGATGAGCATTCATCAGGCGGGCAAGAATGTGAATAAAGGCCGGATAAAACTTGTGCTTATTTTTCTT
TACGGTCTTTAAAAAGGCCGTAATATCCAGCTGAACGGTCTGGTTATAGGTACATTGAGCAACTGACTGA
AATGCCTCAAAATGTTCTTTACGATGCCATTGGGATATATCAACGGTGGTATATCCAGTGATTTTTTTCT
CCATTTTAGCTTCCTTAGCTCCTGAAAATCTCGATAACTCAAAAAATACGCCCGGTAGTGATCTTATTTC
ATTATGGTGAAAGTTGGAACCTCTTACGTGCCCGATCAACTCGAGTGCCACCTGACGTCTAAGAAACCAT
TATTATCATGACATTAACCTATAAAAATAGGCGTATCACGAGGCAGAATTTCAGATAAAAAAAATCCTTA
GCTTTCGCTAAGGATGATTTCTGGAATTCGGTCTCAGGAGGTCAACACTCTGGTCTACTCCAAAAATGTC
AAAGATACAGTCTCAGAAGATCAAAGGGCTATTGAGACTTTTCAACAAAGGATAATTTCGGGAAACCTCC
TCGGATTCCATTGCCCAGCTATCTGTCACTTCATCGAAAGGACAGTAGAAAAGGAAGGTGGCTCCTACAA
ATGCCATCATTGCGATAAAGGAAAGGCTATCATTCAAGATCTCTCTGCCGACAGTGGTCCCAAAGATGGA
CCCCCACCCACGAGGAGCATCGTGGAAAAAGAAGAGGTTCCAACCACGTCTACAAAGCAAGTGGATTGAT
GTGACATCTCCACTGACGTAAGGGATGACGCACAATCCCACTATCCTTCGCAAGACCCTTCCTCTATATA
AGGAAGTTCATTTCATTTGGAGAGGACACGCTACTCGAGACCCTGCAGTCCGGCAAAAAAGGGCAAGGTG
TCACCACCCTGCCCTTTTTCTTTAAAACCGAAAAGATTACTTCGCGTTATGCAGGCTTCCTCGCTCACTG
ACTCGCTGCGCTCGGTCGTTCGGCTGCGGCGAGCGGTATCAGCTCACTCAAAGGCGGTAATACGGTTATC
CACAGAATCAGGGGATAACGCAGGAAAGAACATGTGAGCAAAAGGCCAGCAAAAGGCCAGGAACCGTAAA
AAGGCCGCGTTGCTGGCGTTTTTCCACAGGCTCCGCCCCCCTGACGAGCATCACAAAAATCGACGCTCAA
GTCAGAGGTGGCGAAACCCGACAGGACTATAAAGATACCAGGCGTTTCCCCCTGGAAGCTCCCTCGTGCG
CTCTCCTGTTCCGACCCTGCCGCTTACCGGATACCTGTCCGCCTTTCTCCCTTCGGGAAGCGTGGCGCTT
TCTCATAGCTCACGCTGTAGGTATCTCAGTTCGGTGTAGGTCGTTCGCTCCAAGCTGGGCTGTGTGCACG
AACCCCCCGTTCAGCCCGACCGCTGCGCCTTATCCGGTAACTATCGTCTTGAGTCCAACCCGGTAAGACA
CGACTTATCGCCACTGGCAGCAGCCACTGGTAACAGGATTAGCAGAGCGAGGTATGTAGGCGGTGCTACA
GAGTTCTTGAAGTGGTGGCCTAACTACGGCTACACTAGAAGAACAGTATTTGGTATCTGCGCTCTGCTGA
AGCCAGTTACCTTCGGAAAAAGAGTTGGTAGCTCTTGATCCGGCAAACAAACCACCGCTGGTAGCGGTGG
TTTTTTTGTTTGCAAGCAGCAGATTACGCGCAGAAAAAAAGGATCTCAAGAAGATCCTTTGATCTTTTCT
ACGGGGTCTGACGCTCAGTGGAACGAAAACTCACGTTAAGGGATTTTGGTCATGAGATTATCAAAAAGGA
TCTTCACCTAGATCCTTTTAAATTAAAAATGAAGTTTTAAATCAATCTAAAGTATATATGAGTAAACTTG
GTCTGACAGCTCGAGGCTTGGATTCTCACCAATAAAAAACGCCCGGCGGCAACCGAGCGTTCTGAACAAA
TCCAGATGGAGTTCTGAGGTCATTACTGGATCTATCAACAGGAGTCCAAGCGAGCTCGATATCAAATTAC
GCCCCGCCCTGCCACTCATCGCAGTACTGTTGTAATTCATTAAGCATTCTGCCGACATGGAAGCCATCAC
AAACGGCATGATGAACCTGAATCGCCAGCGGCATCAGCACCTTGTCGCCTTGCGTATAATATTTGCCCAT
GGTGAAAACGGGGGCGAAGAAGTTGTCCATATTGGCCACGTTTAAATCAAAACTGGTGAAACTCACCCAG
GGATTGGCTGAGACGAAAAACATATTCTCAATAAACCCTTTAGGGAAATAGGCCAGGTTTTCACCGTAAC
ACGCCACATCTTGCGAATATAT
